>Addgene plasmid #246658 | pGuide-MAFA | addgene full sequence | sequence record 491554 | Addgene NGS Result
TTGAGATCCTTTTTTTCTGCGCGTAATCTGCTGCTTGCAAACAAAAAAACCACCGCTACCAGCGGTGGTT
TGTTTGCCGGATCAAGAGCTACCAACTCTTTTTCCGAAGGTAACTGGCTTCAGCAGAGCGCAGATACCAA
ATACTGTTCTTCTAGTGTAGCCGTAGTTAGGCCACCACTTCAAGAACTCTGTAGCACCGCCTACATACCT
CGCTCTGCTAATCCTGTTACCAGTGGCTGCTGCCAGTGGCGATAAGTCGTGTCTTACCGGGTTGGACTCA
AGACGATAGTTACCGGATAAGGCGCAGCGGTCGGGCTGAACGGGGGGTTCGTGCACACAGCCCAGCTTGG
AGCGAACGACCTACACCGAACTGAGATACCTACAGCGTGAGCTATGAGAAAGCGCCACGCTTCCCGAAGG
GAGAAAGGCGGACAGGTATCCGGTAAGCGGCAGGGTCGGAACAGGAGAGCGCACGAGGGAGCTTCCAGGG
GGAAACGCCTGGTATCTTTATAGTCCTGTCGGGTTTCGCCACCTCTGACTTGAGCGTCGATTTTTGTGAT
GCTCGTCAGGGGGGCGGAGCCTATGGAAAAACGCCAGCAACGCGGCCTTTTTACGGTTCCTGGCCTTTTG
CTGGCCTTTTGCTCACATGTTCTTTCCTGCGTTATCCCCTGATTCTGTGGATAACCGTATTACCGCCTTT
GAGTGAGCTGATACCGCTCGCCGCAGCCGAACGACCGAGCGCAGCGAGTCAGTGAGCGAGGAAGCGGAAG
AGCGCCCAATACGCAAACCGCCTCTCCCCGCGCGTTGGCCGATTCATTAATGCAGCTGGCACGACAGGTT
TCCCGACTGGAAAGCGGGCAGTGAGCGCAACGCAATTAATGTGAGTTAGCTCACTCATTAGGCACCCCAG
GCTTTACACTTTATGCTTCCGGCTCGTATGTTGTGTGGAATTGTGAGCGGATAACAATTTCACACAGGAA
ACAGCTATGACCATGATTACGCCAAGCTATTTAGGTGACACTATAGAATACTCAAGCTATGCATCAAGCT
TGGTACCGAGCTCGGATCCACTAGTAACGGCCGCCAGTGTGCTGGAATTCGCCCTTTAATGCCAACTTTG
TACAAGAAAGCTGGGTCTAGAAAAAAAGCACCGACTCGGTGCCACTTTTTCAAGTTGATAACGGACTAGC
CTTATTTTAACTTGCTATTTCTAGCTCTAAAACACTTCTTCCTGTAGGCGCCCGGTGTTTCGTCCTTTCC
ACAAGATATATAAAGCCAAGAAATCGAAATACTTTCAAGTTACGGTAAGCATATGATAGTCCATTTTAAA
ACATAATTTTAAAACTGCAAACTACCCAAGAAATTATTACTTTCTACGTCACGTATTTTGTACTAATATC
TTTGTGTTTACAGTCAAATTAATTCTAATTATCTCTCTAACAGCCTTGTATCGTATATGCAAATATGAAG
GAATCATGGGAAATAGGCCCTCTTCCTGCCCGACCTTGGTACCGGATCCAGTCGACTGAATTGGTTCCTT
TAAAGCCTGCTTTTTTGTACAAAGGGCGAATTCTGCAGATATCCATCACACTGGCGGCCGCTCGAGCATG
CATCTAGAGGGCCCAATTCGCCCTATAGTGAGTCGTATTACAATTCACTGGCCGTCGTTTTACAACGTCG
TGACTGGGAAAACCCTGGCGTTACCCAACTTAATCGCCTTGCAGCACATCCCCCTTTCGCCAGCTGGCGT
AATAGCGAAGAGGCCCGCACCGATCGCCCTTCCCAACAGTTGCGCAGCCTATACGTACGGCAGTTTAAGG
TTTACACCTATAAAAGAGAGAGCCGTTATCGTCTGTTTGTGGATGTACAGAGTGATATTATTGACACGCC
GGGGCGACGGATGGTGATCCCCCTGGCCAGTGCACGTCTGCTGTCAGATAAAGTCTCCCGTGAACTTTAC
CCGGTGGTGCATATCGGGGATGAAAGCTGGCGCATGATGACCACCGATATGGCCAGTGTGCCGGTCTCCG
TTATCGGGGAAGAAGTGGCTGATCTCAGCCACCGCGAAAATGACATCAAAAACGCCATTAACCTGATGTT
CTGGGGAATATAAATGTCAGGCATGAGATTATCAAAAAGGATCTTCACCTAGATCCTTTTCACGTAGAAA
GCCAGTCCGCAGAAACGGTGCTGACCCCGGATGAATGTCAGCTACTGGGCTATCTGGACAAGGGAAAACG
CAAGCGCAAAGAGAAAGCAGGTAGCTTGCAGTGGGCTTACATGGCGATAGCTAGACTGGGCGGTTTTATG
GACAGCAAGCGAACCGGAATTGCCAGCTGGGGCGCCCTCTGGTAAGGTTGGGAAGCCCTGCAAAGTAAAC
TGGATGGCTTTCTTGCCGCCAAGGATCTGATGGCGCAGGGGATCAAGCTCTGATCAAGAGACAGGATGAG
GATCGTTTCGCATGATTGAACAAGATGGATTGCACGCAGGTTCTCCGGCCGCTTGGGTGGAGAGGCTATT
CGGCTATGACTGGGCACAACAGACAATCGGCTGCTCTGATGCCGCCGTGTTCCGGCTGTCAGCGCAGGGG
CGCCCGGTTCTTTTTGTCAAGACCGACCTGTCCGGTGCCCTGAATGAACTGCAAGACGAGGCAGCGCGGC
TATCGTGGCTGGCCACGACGGGCGTTCCTTGCGCAGCTGTGCTCGACGTTGTCACTGAAGCGGGAAGGGA
CTGGCTGCTATTGGGCGAAGTGCCGGGGCAGGATCTCCTGTCATCTCACCTTGCTCCTGCCGAGAAAGTA
TCCATCATGGCTGATGCAATGCGGCGGCTGCATACGCTTGATCCGGCTACCTGCCCATTCGACCACCAAG
CGAAACATCGCATCGAGCGAGCACGTACTCGGATGGAAGCCGGTCTTGTCGATCAGGATGATCTGGACGA
AGAGCATCAGGGGCTCGCGCCAGCCGAACTGTTCGCCAGGCTCAAGGCGAGCATGCCCGACGGCGAGGAT
CTCGTCGTGACCCATGGCGATGCCTGCTTGCCGAATATCATGGTGGAAAATGGCCGCTTTTCTGGATTCA
TCGACTGTGGCCGGCTGGGTGTGGCGGACCGCTATCAGGACATAGCGTTGGCTACCCGTGATATTGCTGA
AGAGCTTGGCGGCGAATGGGCTGACCGCTTCCTCGTGCTTTACGGTATCGCCGCTCCCGATTCGCAGCGC
ATCGCCTTCTATCGCCTTCTTGACGAGTTCTTCTGAATTATTAACGCTTACAATTTCCTGATGCGGTATT
TTCTCCTTACGCATCTGTGCGGTATTTCACACCGCATCAGGTGGCACTTTTCGGGGAAATGTGCGCGGAA
CCCCTATTTGTTTATTTTTCTAAATACATTCAAATATGTATCCGCTCATGAGACAATAACCCTGATAAAT
GCTTCAATAATAGCACGTGAGGAGGGCCACCATGGCCAAGTTGACCAGTGCCGTTCCGGTGCTCACCGCG
CGCGACGTCGCCGGAGCGGTCGAGTTCTGGACCGACCGGCTCGGGTTCTCCCGGGACTTCGTGGAGGACG
ACTTCGCCGGTGTGGTCCGGGACGACGTGACCCTGTTCATCAGCGCGGTCCAGGACCAGGTGGTGCCGGA
CAACACCCTGGCCTGGGTGTGGGTGCGCGGCCTGGACGAGCTGTACGCCGAGTGGTCGGAGGTCGTGTCC
ACGAACTTCCGGGACGCCTCCGGGCCGGCCATGACCGAGATCGGCGAGCAGCCGTGGGGGCGGGAGTTCG
CCCTGCGCGACCCGGCCGGCAACTGCGTGCACTTCGTGGCCGAGGAGCAGGACTGACACGTGCTAAAACT
TCATTTTTAATTTAAAAGGATCTAGGTGAAGATCCTTTTTGATAATCTCATGACCAAAATCCCTTAACGT
GAGTTTTCGTTCCACTGAGCGTCAGACCCCGTAGAAAAGATCAAAGGATCTTC
Features (pLannotate 1.2.2; 18 found; start..end, strand, type, name):
      1..589     +  rep_origin     ori: high-copy-number ColE1/pMB1/pBR322/pUC origin of replication
    772..864     +  CDS            lacI (fragment): lac repressor; lacI; The lac repressor binds to the lac operator to inhibit transcription in E. coli. This inhibition can be relieved by adding lactose or isopropyl-β-D-thiogalactopyranoside (IPTG).
    877..898     +  protein_bind   CAP binding site: CAP binding activates transcription in the presence of cAMP. E. coli catabolite activator protein
    913..943     +  promoter       lac promoter: promoter for the E. coli lac operon
    951..967     +  protein_bind   lac operator: The lac repressor binds to the lac operator to inhibit transcription in E. coli. This inhibition can be relieved by adding lactose or isopropyl-β-D-thiogalactopyranoside (IPTG). lac repressor encoded by lacI
   1009..1027    +  promoter       SP6 promoter: promoter for bacteriophage SP6 RNA polymerase
   1115..1136    +  protein_bind   attB2 (fragment): mutant version of attB; recombination site for the Gateway® BP reaction BP Clonase™
   1148..1223    -  misc_RNA       gRNA scaffold: guide RNA scaffold for the Streptococcus pyogenes CRISPR/Cas9 system
   1252..1492    -  promoter       U6 promoter: RNA polymerase III promoter for human U6 snRNA
   1544..1563    -  protein_bind   attB1 (fragment): mutant version of attB; recombination site for the Gateway® BP reaction BP Clonase™
   1632..1650    -  promoter       T7 promoter: promoter for bacteriophage T7 RNA polymerase
   1653..1800    +  CDS            lacZα (fragment): LacZα fragment of β-galactosidase; lacZ fragment
   1810..2113    +  CDS            ccdB (fragment): CcdB, a bacterial toxin that poisons DNA gyrase; ccdB; Plasmids containing the ccdB gene cannot be propagated in standard E. coli strains.
   2161..2430    +  CDS            tnpA (fragment): TN5P_ECOLX - Also known as tnp. Experimental evidence at protein level: Swiss-Prot protein existence level 1. Mediates transposition of transposon Tn5 by a 'cut and paste' mechanism. First, the monomeric transposase binds the 19 bp inverted DNA repeats flanking the transposon. Then, dimerization of the DNA- bound transposase creates a synaptic DNA complex. After nicking of the first DNA strand, excision of the transposon proceeds through a series of intermediates. The transposase then mediates the insertion of the transposon at a new site by strand transfer. The activity of the wild- type tran
   2462..3256    +  CDS            NeoR/KanR: aminoglycoside phosphotransferase from Tn5; aph(3')-II (or nptII); confers resistance to neomycin, kanamycin, and G418 (Geneticin®)
   3277..3327    -  misc_feature   bom (fragment): basis of mobility region from pBR322
   3354..3442    +  promoter       AmpR promoter (fragment): bla
   3462..3836    +  CDS            BleoR: antibiotic-binding protein; Sh ble from Streptoalloteichus hindustanus; confers resistance to bleomycin, phleomycin, and Zeocin™
