[The description below was written by a language model from this plasmid's Addgene catalogue record and pLannotate feature annotations shown in this document.]
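Description:
pGuide-MAFA is a CRISPR guide RNA expression plasmid built in the Church lab gRNA cloning vector, a small bacterial plasmid of just under 4 kb intended for transient delivery into mammalian cells. It replicates in E. coli from a high-copy ColE1/pUC-type origin and carries two selectable markers, the Tn5 aminoglycoside phosphotransferase (NeoR/KanR) for kanamycin selection and the Sh ble gene for Zeocin/bleomycin selection, matching the dual resistance listed in the catalogue entry.

The functional payload is a compact RNA polymerase III cassette, annotated on the reverse strand. In it, a human U6 promoter drives a short spacer followed by the Streptococcus pyogenes Cas9 gRNA scaffold. The gap between the promoter and the scaffold is where the MAFA-targeting spacer sits, inserted by ligation-independent cloning. The record does not specify the guide sequence or the exact site in the human MAFA gene that it targets. The cassette is flanked by partial attB1 and attB2 sites and sits within a TOPO-style cloning region. That region retains lac promoter/operator elements, SP6 and T7 phage promoters, and fragments of lacZα, ccdB, lacI and Tn5 transposase. These are backbone remnants and play no role in guide expression.

The plasmid encodes no Cas9, so the nuclease must be supplied separately, for example from a co-delivered expression plasmid. The associated publication describes fluorescent human pluripotent stem cell reporter lines for studying somatic sensory neuron subtypes. This suggests the guide was used to direct Cas9 cleavage at the MAFA locus for reporter knock-in, although the record states the purpose only as a guide RNA for human MAFA.
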