Addgene plasmid #246658: pGuide-MAFA
Purpose: Guide RNA for human MAFA
Depositing lab: Joriene de Nooij. Depositing organization: Columbia University. Publication: Derivation and analysis of human somatic sensory neuron subtypes facilitated through fluorescent hPSC reporters. Malka-Gibor E, Oliver KM, Chen S, Garcia-Diaz A, Williams D, Henry JA, Akcan BT, Corneo B, de Nooij JC. Stem Cell Reports. 2026 Jan 2:102753. doi: 10.1016/j.stemcr.2025.102753. PubMed 41483810.
Backbone
  Vector backbone: g-RNA cloning vector
  Backbone manufacturer: Church Lab/Addgene
  Backbone size w/o insert (bp): 3914
  Vector type: CRISPR
Growth in bacteria
  Bacterial resistance: Kanamycin and Bleocin (Zeocin)
  Growth temperature: 37°C
  Growth strain: DH5alpha
  Copy number: Unknown
Gene/Insert
  Gene/Insert name: MAFA guide RNA
  gRNA/shRNA sequence: Unspecified
  Species: H. sapiens (human)
  Entrez Gene: MAFA (a.k.a. INSDM, RIPE3b1, hMafA)
  Cloning method: Ligation Independent Cloning
Terms and licenses: Academic/Nonprofit Terms; Industry Terms: Not Available to Industry
How to cite: pGuide-MAFA was a gift from Joriene de Nooij (Addgene plasmid # 246658 ; http://n2t.net/addgene:246658 ; RRID:Addgene_246658)
